>Addgene plasmid #221536 | 1203F-5’+3'dDR-mCh(22)-GFP-bGHpolyA | addgene full sequence | sequence record 437446 | Addgene NGS Result
TTGAGATCCTTTTTTTCTGCGCGTAATCTGCTGCTTGCAAACAAAAAAACCACCGCTACCAGCGGTGGTT
TGTTTGCCGGATCAAGAGCTACCAACTCTTTTTCCGAAGGTAACTGGCTTCAGCAGAGCGCAGATACCAA
ATACTGTTCTTCTAGTGTAGCCGTAGTTAGGCCACCACTTCAAGAACTCTGTAGCACCGCCTACATACCT
CGCTCTGCTAATCCTGTTACCAGTGGCTGCTGCCAGTGGCGATAAGTCGTGTCTTACCGGGTTGGACTCA
AGACGATAGTTACCGGATAAGGCGCAGCGGTCGGGCTGAACGGGGGGTTCGTGCACACAGCCCAGCTTGG
AGCGAACGACCTACACCGAACTGAGATACCTACAGCGTGAGCTATGAGAAAGCGCCACGCTTCCCGAAGG
GAGAAAGGCGGACAGGTATCCGGTAAGCGGCAGGGTCGGAACAGGAGAGCGCACGAGGGAGCTTCCAGGG
GGAAACGCCTGGTATCTTTATAGTCCTGTCGGGTTTCGCCACCTCTGACTTGAGCGTCGATTTTTGTGAT
GCTCGTCAGGGGGGCGGAGCCTATGGAAAAACGCCAGCAACGCGGCCTTTTTACGGTTCCTGGCCTTTTG
CTGGCCTTTTGCTCACATGTTCTTTCCTGCGTTATCCCCTGATTCTGTGGATAACCGTATTACCGCCTTT
GAGTGAGCTGATACCGCTCGCCGCAGCCGAACGACCGAGCGCAGCGAGTCAGTGAGCGAGGAAGCGGAAG
AGCGCCCAATACGCAAACCGCCTCTTCCCGCGCGTTGGCCGATTCATTAATGCAGCTGGCACGACAGGTT
TCCCGACTGGAAAGCGGGCAGTGAGCGCAACGCAATTAATGTGAGTTAGCTCACTCATTAGGCATCCTAG
GCTTTACACTTTATGCTTCCGGCTCGTATGTTGTGTGGAATTGTGAGCGGATAACAATTTCACACAGGAA
ACAGCTATGACCATGATTACGCCAAGCTCTAGCTAGAGGTCGACGGTATCGAGCCCCAGCTGGTTCTTTC
CGCCTCAGAAGCCATAGAGCCCACCGCATCCCCAGCATGCCTGCTATTGTCTTCCCAATCCTCCCCCTTG
CTGTCCTGCCCCACCCCACCCCCCAGAATAGAATGACACCTACTCAGACAATGCGATGCAATTTCCTCAT
TTTATTAGGAAAGGACAGTGGGAGTGGCACCTTCCAGGGTCAAGGAAGGCACGGGGGAGGGGCAAACAAC
AGATGGCTGGCAACTAGAAGGCACAGTCGAGGCTGATCAGCGGGTTTAAACTCAATGGTGATGGTGATGA
TGGTTCCGTGACATCAAAGAAAACCGGCTTTCCAACCGGAGTTCATGCGCTTCAAGGTGGTTCCGTGACA
TCAAAGAAAACCGGCTTTCCAACCACCGGTTACTTGTACAGCTCGTCCATGCCGAGAGTGATCCCGGCGG
CGGTCACGAACTCCAGCAGGACCATGTGATCGCGCTTCTCGTTGGGGTCTTTGCTCAGGGCGGACTGGGT
GCTCAGGTAGTGGTTGTCGGGCAGCAGCACGGGGCCGTCGCCGATGGGGGTGTTCTGCTGGTAGTGGTCG
GCGAGCTGCACGCTGCCGTCCTCGATGTTGTGGCGGATCTTGAAGTTCACCTTGATGCCGTTCTTCTGCT
TGTCGGCCATGATATAGACGTTGTGGCTGTTGTAGTTGTACTCCAGCTTGTGCCCCAGGATGTTGCCGTC
CTCCTTGAAGTCGATGCCCTTCAGCTCGATGCGGTTCACCAGGGTGTCGCCCTCGAACTTCACCTCGGCG
CGGGTCTTGTAGTTGCCGTCGTCCTTGAAGAAGATGGTGCGCTCCTGGACGTAGCCTTCGGGCATGGCGG
ACTTGAAGAAGTCGTGCTGCTTCATGTGGTCGGGGTAGCGGCTGAAGCACTGCACTCCATAGGTCAGGGT
GGTCACGAGGGTGGGCCAGGGCACGGGCAGCTTGCCGGTGGTGCAGATGAACTTCAGGGTCAGCTTGCCG
TAGGTGGCATCGCCCTCGCCCTCGCCGGACACGCTGAACTTGTGGCCGTTTACGTCGCCGTCCAGCTCGA
CCAGGATGGGCACCACCCCGGTGAACAGCTCCTCGCCCTTGCTCACCATGCGGCCGCGTTCCGTGACATC
AAAGAAAACCGGCTTTCCAACCGGAGTTCATGCGCTTCAAGGTGGTTCCGTGACATCAAAGAAAACCGGC
TTTCCAACCGGATCTCTAGCGGATCTGACGGTTCACTAAACCAGCTCTGCTTATATAGACCTCCCACCGT
ACACGCCTACCGCCCATTTGCGTCAATGGGGCGGAGTTGTTACGACATTTTGGAAAGTCCCGTTGATTTT
GGTGCCAAAACAAACTCCCATTGACGTCAATGGGGTGGAGACTTGGAAATCCCCGTGAGTCAAACCGCTA
TCCACGCCCATTGATGTACTGCCAAAACCGCATCACCATGGTAATAGCGATGACTAATACGTAGATGTAC
TGCCAAGTAGGAAAGTCCCATAAGGTCATGTACTGGGCATAATGCCAGGCGGGCCATTTACCGTCATTGA
CGTCAATAGGGGGCGTACTTGGCATATGATACACTTGATGTACTGCCAAGTGGGCAGTTTACCGTAAATA
CTCCACCCATTGACGTCAATGGAAAGTCCCTATTGGCGTTACTATGGGAACATACGTCATTATTGACGTC
AATGGGCGGGGGTCGTTGGGCGGTCAGCCAGGCGGGCCATTTACCGTAAGTTATGTAACGCGGAACTCCA
TATATGGGCTATGAACTAATGACCCCGTAATTGATTACTATTAATAACTAGTCAATAATCAATGTCAACG
CGTATATCTGGCCCGTACATCGCGAAGCAGCGCAAAACGCCTAACCCTAAGCAGATTCTTCATGCAATTG
TCGGTCAAGCCTTGCCTTGTTGTAGCTTAAATTTTGCTCGCGCACTACTCAGCGACCTCCAACACACAAG
CAGGGAGCAGATACTGGCTTAACTATGCGGCATCAGAGCAGATTGTACTGAGAGTCGACCCTAGGGGATC
GGGAGATCGATCTCCCGATCCGTCGACGTCAGGTGGCACTTTTCGGGGAAATGTGCGCGGAACCCCTATT
TGTTTATTTTTCTAAATACATTCAAATATGTATCCGCTCATGAGACAATAACCCTGATAAATGCTTCAAT
AATATTGAAAAAGGAAGAGTATGAGTATTCAACATTTCCGTGTCGCCCTTATTCCCTTTTTTGCGGCATT
TTGCCTTCCTGTTTTTGCTCACCCAGAAACGCTGGTGAAAGTAAAAGATGCTGAAGATCAGTTGGGTGCA
CGAGTGGGTTACATCGAACTGGATCTCAACAGCGGTAAGATCCTTGAGAGTTTTCGCCCCGAAGAACGTT
TTCCAATGATGAGCACTTTTAAAGTTCTGCTATGTGGCGCGGTATTATCCCGTATTGACGCCGGGCAAGA
GCAACTCGGTCGCCGCATACACTATTCTCAGAATGACTTGGTTGAGTACTCACCAGTCACAGAAAAGCAT
CTTACGGATGGCATGACAGTAAGAGAATTATGCAGTGCTGCCATAACCATGAGTGATAACACTGCGGCCA
ACTTACTTCTGACAACGATCGGAGGACCGAAGGAGCTAACCGCTTTTTTGCACAACATGGGGGATCATGT
AACTCGCCTTGATCGTTGGGAACCGGAGCTGAATGAAGCCATACCAAACGACGAGCGTGACACCACGATG
CCTGTAGCAATGGCAACAACGTTGCGCAAACTATTAACTGGCGAACTACTTACTCTAGCTTCCCGGCAAC
AATTAATAGACTGGATGGAGGCGGATAAAGTTGCAGGACCACTTCTGCGCTCGGCCCTTCCGGCTGGCTG
GTTTATTGCTGATAAATCTGGAGCCGGTGAGCGTGGGTCTCGCGGTATCATTGCAGCACTGGGGCCAGAT
GGTAAGCCCTCCCGTATCGTAGTTATCTACACGACGGGGAGTCAGGCAACTATGGATGAACGAAATAGAC
AGATCGCTGAGATAGGTGCCTCACTGATTAAGCATTGGTAACTGTCAGACCAAGTTTACTCATATATACT
TTAGATTGATTTAAAACTTCATTTTTAATTTAAAAGGATCTAGGTGAAGATCCTTTTTGATAATCTCATG
ACCAAAATCCCTTAACGTGAGTTTTCGTTCCACTGAGTGTCAGACCCCGTAGAAAAGATCAAAGGATCTT
C
Features (pLannotate 1.2.2; 16 found; start..end, strand, type, name):
      1..589     +  rep_origin     ori: high-copy-number ColE1/pMB1/pBR322/pUC origin of replication
    772..864     +  CDS            lacI (fragment): lac repressor; lacI; The lac repressor binds to the lac operator to inhibit transcription in E. coli. This inhibition can be relieved by adding lactose or isopropyl-β-D-thiogalactopyranoside (IPTG).
    877..898     +  protein_bind   CAP binding site: CAP binding activates transcription in the presence of cAMP. E. coli catabolite activator protein
    913..943     +  promoter       lac promoter: promoter for the E. coli lac operon
    951..967     +  protein_bind   lac operator: The lac repressor binds to the lac operator to inhibit transcription in E. coli. This inhibition can be relieved by adding lactose or isopropyl-β-D-thiogalactopyranoside (IPTG). lac repressor encoded by lacI
   1016..1032    -  misc_feature   MCS (fragment): pBluescript multiple cloning site
   1037..1058    -  promoter       SV40 promoter (fragment): SV40 enhancer and early promoter
   1062..1286    -  polyA_signal   bGH poly(A) signal: bovine growth hormone polyadenylation signal
   1368..1389    +  CDS            mRFP1 (fragment): monomeric derivative of DsRed (Campbell et al., 2002) mammalian codon-optimized
   1433..2149    -  CDS            EGFP: EGFP is a basic (constitutively fluorescent) green fluorescent protein published in 1996, derived from Aequorea victoria. It is reported to be a rapidly-maturing weak dimer with moderate acid sensitivity.
   2193..2214    +  CDS            mRFP1 (fragment): monomeric derivative of DsRed (Campbell et al., 2002) mammalian codon-optimized
   2283..2486    -  promoter       CMV promoter: human cytomegalovirus (CMV) immediate early promoter
   2487..2866    -  enhancer       CMV enhancer: human cytomegalovirus immediate early enhancer
   3021..3065    +  misc_feature   bom (fragment): basis of mobility region from pBR322
   3136..3240    +  promoter       AmpR promoter: bla
   3241..4101    +  CDS            AmpR: β-lactamase; bla; confers resistance to ampicillin, carbenicillin, and related antibiotics
