[The description below was written by a language model from this plasmid's Addgene catalogue record and pLannotate feature annotations shown in this document.]
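Description:
1203F-5'+3'dDR-mCh(22)-GFP-bGHpolyA is a small (about 4.3 kb) mammalian expression plasmid built on a pCMV backbone. It is propagated in E. coli through a high-copy ColE1/pUC-type origin and selected with ampicillin via the β-lactamase gene under its own promoter. Leftover cloning-vector sequences are also annotated: a lacI fragment, CAP site, lac promoter and operator, a short multiple cloning site remnant, a bom fragment and a very short SV40 promoter fragment. None of these appears to contribute to the mammalian payload.

The payload is a single transcription unit in which the human CMV immediate-early enhancer and promoter drive EGFP, terminated by the bovine growth hormone polyadenylation signal. According to the catalogue entry, the EGFP coding sequence is flanked at both its 5' and 3' ends by CRISPR array-like elements, each consisting of a pair of unprocessed 35-nt direct repeats with a 22-nt mCherry-targeting spacer between them. The feature table is consistent with this. Two 22-nt matches to a DsRed-derived red fluorescent protein sit on either side of EGFP, on the opposite strand to the reporter, as expected for spacers complementary to an mCherry transcript. They are labelled as mRFP1 fragments, but are spacers rather than coding sequence. The direct repeats themselves are not annotated.

The arrangement embeds guide-RNA units in the untranslated regions of a reporter mRNA. This suggests the EGFP signal could report what happens to the transcript when a crRNA-processing nuclease acts on the repeats. The record does not name the Cas effector or the specific assay.
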