Addgene plasmid #221536: 1203F-5’+3'dDR-mCh(22)-GFP-bGHpolyA
Purpose: EGFP reporter construct with double unprocessed direct repeat (35nt) at 5' and 3' end, 22nt mCherry-targeting spacer in between DRs
Depositing lab: Omar Akbari. Depositing organization: University of California, San Diego (UCSD).
Backbone
  Vector backbone: pCMV
  Vector type: Mammalian Expression
Growth in bacteria
  Bacterial resistance: Ampicillin, 100 μg/mL
  Growth temperature: 37°C
  Growth strain: DH5alpha
  Copy number: Unknown
Gene/Insert
  Gene/Insert name: eGFP
Terms and licenses: Academic/Nonprofit Terms; Industry Terms: Not Available to Industry
How to cite: 1203F-5’+3'dDR-mCh(22)-GFP-bGHpolyA was a gift from Omar Akbari (Addgene plasmid # 221536 ; http://n2t.net/addgene:221536 ; RRID:Addgene_221536)
